Addgene plasmid #96916: FLAG-Atoh1 S309A
Purpose: Murine Atoh1 with S309A mutation
Depositing lab: Albert Edge. Depositing organization: Massachusetts Eye and Ear Infirmary. Publication: Destabilization of Atoh1 by E3 Ubiquitin Ligase Huwe1 and Casein Kinase 1 Is Essential for Normal Sensory Hair Cell Development. Cheng YF, Tong M, Edge AS. J Biol Chem. 2016 Sep 30;291(40):21096-21109. Epub 2016 Aug 19. 10.1074/jbc.M116.722124 PubMed 27542412.
Backbone
  Vector backbone: pcDNA3.1(+)
  Vector type: Mammalian Expression
  Selectable markers: Neomycin (select with G418)
Growth in bacteria
  Bacterial resistance: Ampicillin, 100 μg/mL
  Growth temperature: 37°C
  Growth strain: NEB Stable
  Copy number: Unknown
Gene/Insert
  Gene/Insert name: Atoh1
  Species: M. musculus (mouse)
  Mutation: Serine 309 changed to Alanine
  Entrez Gene: Atoh1 (a.k.a. Hath1, MATH-1, Math1, bHLHa14)
  Tag / fusion protein: 2xFLAG (N terminal on insert)
Terms and licenses: Academic/Nonprofit Terms; Industry Terms: Not Available to Industry
How to cite: FLAG-Atoh1 S309A was a gift from Albert Edge (Addgene plasmid # 96916 ; http://n2t.net/addgene:96916 ; RRID:Addgene_96916)
