[The description below was written by a language model from this plasmid's Addgene catalogue record and pLannotate feature annotations shown in this document.]
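Description:
FLAG-Atoh1 S309A is a mammalian expression plasmid built on the pcDNA3.1(+) backbone that encodes mouse Atoh1 (also known as Math1), a basic helix-loop-helix transcription factor that activates E box-dependent transcription and drives differentiation of certain neural and sensory cell types. The coding sequence carries a point mutation converting serine 309 to alanine and is fused at its N terminus to a tandem 2xFLAG epitope. The automated annotation detects this tag only as a short partial match to a 3xFLAG element immediately upstream of the Atoh1 open reading frame. Expression is driven by the human cytomegalovirus immediate early enhancer and promoter and terminated by the bovine growth hormone polyadenylation signal. A T7 promoter between the CMV promoter and the insert allows in vitro transcription or serves as a sequencing primer site.

The plasmid of about 6.5 kb replicates in E. coli from a high-copy ColE1/pUC-type origin and is selected with ampicillin through the β-lactamase gene. An f1 origin is also present for single-stranded DNA production. For mammalian cells, a neomycin phosphotransferase cassette under the SV40 early promoter with an SV40 polyadenylation signal permits G418 selection of stable transfectants. Several small annotated fragments (HIV-1 LTR, ble, lacI, bom) appear to be short partial matches to backbone sequence rather than functional elements. The associated study concerns destabilization of Atoh1 by the E3 ubiquitin ligase Huwe1 and casein kinase 1 during sensory hair cell development. A serine-to-alanine substitution removes a potential phosphorylation site, so the construct is suited to comparing the stability, modification or activity of this mutant with wild-type Atoh1 in transfected cells, with the FLAG tag enabling detection and immunoprecipitation.
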