Features (pLannotate 1.2.2; 21 found; start..end, strand, type, name):
     28..80      -  misc_feature   bom (fragment): basis of mobility region from pBR322
    235..614     +  enhancer       CMV enhancer: human cytomegalovirus immediate early enhancer
    615..818     +  promoter       CMV promoter: human cytomegalovirus (CMV) immediate early promoter
    814..847     +  LTR            5' LTR (truncated) (fragment): truncated 5' long terminal repeat (LTR) from HIV-1
    863..881     +  promoter       T7 promoter: promoter for bacteriophage T7 RNA polymerase
    988..1008    +  CDS            3xFLAG (fragment): three tandem FLAG® epitope tags, followed by an enterokinase cleavage site
   1012..2061    +  CDS            Atoh1: ATOH1_MOUSE - Also known as Ath1. Experimental evidence at protein level: Swiss-Prot protein existence level 1. Transcriptional regulator. Activates E box-dependent transcription in collaboration with TCF3/E47, but the activity is completely antagonized by the negative regulator of neurogenesis HES1. Plays a role in the differentiation of subsets of neural cells by activating E box-dependent transcription. From Mus musculus (Mouse).
   2102..2326    +  polyA_signal   bGH poly(A) signal: bovine growth hormone polyadenylation signal
   2330..2351    +  promoter       SV40 promoter (fragment): SV40 enhancer and early promoter
   2372..2800    +  rep_origin     f1 ori (sequence partly withheld): f1 bacteriophage origin of replication; arrow indicates direction of (+) strand synthesis
   2814..3143    +  promoter       SV40 promoter: SV40 enhancer and early promoter
   3210..4001    +  CDS            neo: KKA2_KLEPN - Also known as kan, nptII. Experimental evidence at protein level: Swiss-Prot protein existence level 1. Resistance to kanamycin, neomycin, paromomycin, ribostamycin, butirosin and gentamicin B. From Klebsiella pneumoniae.
   4025..4183    +  CDS            ble (fragment): BLE_KLEPN - Experimental evidence at protein level: Swiss-Prot protein existence level 1. Binding protein with a strong affinity to the bleomycin family of antibiotics. Binds to CL990; an antimitotic-antibiotic compound. From Klebsiella pneumoniae.
   4178..4299    +  polyA_signal   SV40 poly(A) signal: SV40 polyadenylation signal
   4372..4388    -  protein_bind   lac operator: The lac repressor binds to the lac operator to inhibit transcription in E. coli. This inhibition can be relieved by adding lactose or isopropyl-β-D-thiogalactopyranoside (IPTG). lac repressor encoded by lacI
   4396..4426    -  promoter       lac promoter: promoter for the E. coli lac operon
   4441..4462    -  protein_bind   CAP binding site: CAP binding activates transcription in the presence of cAMP. E. coli catabolite activator protein
   4475..4567    -  CDS            lacI (fragment): lac repressor; lacI; The lac repressor binds to the lac operator to inhibit transcription in E. coli. This inhibition can be relieved by adding lactose or isopropyl-β-D-thiogalactopyranoside (IPTG).
   4750..5338    -  rep_origin     ori: high-copy-number ColE1/pMB1/pBR322/pUC origin of replication
   5509..6369    -  CDS            AmpR: β-lactamase; bla; confers resistance to ampicillin, carbenicillin, and related antibiotics
   6370..6474    -  promoter       AmpR promoter: bla
>Addgene plasmid #96916 | FLAG-Atoh1 S309A | addgene full sequence | sequence record 182277 | Addgene NGS Result
GACGGATCGGGAGATCTCCCGATCCCCTATGGTGCACTCTCAGTACAATCTGCTCTGATGCCGCATAGTT
AAGCCAGTATCTGCTCCCTGCTTGTGTGTTGGAGGTCGCTGAGTAGTGCGCGAGCAAAATTTAAGCTACA
ACAAGGCAAGGCTTGACCGACAATTGCATGAAGAATCTGCTTAGGGTTAGGCGTTTTGCGCTGCTTCGCG
ATGTACGGGCCAGATATACGCGTTGACATTGATTATTGACTAGTTATTAATAGTAATCAATTACGGGGTC
ATTAGTTCATAGCCCATATATGGAGTTCCGCGTTACATAACTTACGGTAAATGGCCCGCCTGGCTGACCG
CCCAACGACCCCCGCCCATTGACGTCAATAATGACGTATGTTCCCATAGTAACGCCAATAGGGACTTTCC
ATTGACGTCAATGGGTGGAGTATTTACGGTAAACTGCCCACTTGGCAGTACATCAAGTGTATCATATGCC
AAGTACGCCCCCTATTGACGTCAATGACGGTAAATGGCCCGCCTGGCATTATGCCCAGTACATGACCTTA
TGGGACTTTCCTACTTGGCAGTACATCTACGTATTAGTCATCGCTATTACCATGGTGATGCGGTTTTGGC
AGTACATCAATGGGCGTGGATAGCGGTTTGACTCACGGGGATTTCCAAGTCTCCACCCCATTGACGTCAA
TGGGAGTTTGTTTTGGCACCAAAATCAACGGGACTTTCCAAAATGTCGTAACAACTCCGCCCCATTGACG
CAAATGGGCGGTAGGCGTGTACGGTGGGAGGTCTATATAAGCAGAGCTCTCTGGCTAACTAGAGAACCCA
CTGCTTACTGGCTTATCGAAATTAATACGACTCACTATAGGGAGACCCAAGCTGGCTAGCGTTTAAACTT
AAGCTTGGTACCGAGCTCGGATCCACTAGTCCAGTGTGGTGGAATTCATGGACTACAAAGACGATGATGA
TAAAGATTACAAAGATGACGATGACAAGGGGTCCCGCCTGCTGCATGCAGAAGAGTGGGCTGAGGTAAAA
GAGTTGGGGGACCACCATCGCCATCCCCAGCCGCACCACGTCCCGCCGCTGACGCCACAGCCACCTGCTA
CCCTGCAGGCGAGAGACCTTCCCGTCTACCCGGCAGAACTGTCCCTCCTGGATAGCACCGACCCACGCGC
CTGGCTGACTCCCACTTTGCAGGGCCTCTGCACGGCACGCGCCGCCCAGTATCTGCTGCATTCTCCCGAG
CTGGGTGCCTCCGAGGCCGCGGCGCCCCGGGACGAGGCTGACAGCCAGGGTGAGCTGGTAAGGAGAAGCG
GCTGTGGCGGCCTCAGCAAGAGCCCCGGGCCCGTCAAAGTACGGGAACAGCTGTGCAAGCTGAAGGGTGG
GGTTGTAGTGGACGAGCTTGGCTGCAGCCGCCAGCGAGCCCCTTCCAGCAAACAGGTGAATGGGGTACAG
AAGCAAAGGAGGCTGGCAGCAAACGCAAGGGAACGGCGCAGGATGCACGGGCTGAACCACGCCTTCGACC
AGCTGCGCAACGTTATCCCGTCCTTCAACAACGACAAGAAGCTGTCCAAATATGAGACCCTACAGATGGC
CCAGATCTACATCAACGCTCTGTCGGAGTTGCTGCAGACTCCCAATGTCGGAGAGCAACCGCCGCCGCCC
ACAGCTTCCTGCAAAAATGACCACCATCACCTTCGCACCGCCTCCTCCTATGAAGGAGGTGCGGGCGCCT
CTGCGGTAGCTGGGGCTCAGCCAGCCCCGGGAGGGGGCCCGAGACCTACCCCGCCCGGGCCTTGCCGGAC
TCGCTTCTCAGGCCCAGCTTCCTCTGGGGGTTACTCGGTGCAGCTGGACGCTTTGCACTTCCCAGCCTTC
GAGGACAGGGCCCTAACAGCGATGATGGCACAGAAGGACCTGGCCCCTTCGCTGCCCGGGGGCATCCTGC
AGCCTGTACAGGAGGACAACAGCAAAACATCTCCCAGATCCCACAGAAGTGACGGAGAGTTTTCCCCCCA
CTCTCATTACAGTGACTCTGATGAGGCCAGTTAGTCTAGAGGGCCCGTTTAAACCCGCTGATCAGCCTCG
ACTGTGCCTTCTAGTTGCCAGCCATCTGTTGTTTGCCCCTCCCCCGTGCCTTCCTTGACCCTGGAAGGTG
CCACTCCCACTGTCCTTTCCTAATAAAATGAGGAAATTGCATCGCATTGTCTGAGTAGGTGTCATTCTAT
TCTGGGGGGTGGGGTGGGGCAGGACAGCAAGGGGGAGGATTGGGAAGACAATAGCAGGCATGCTGGGGAT
GCGGTGGGCTCTATGGCTTCTGAGGCGGAAAGAACCAGCTGGGGCTCTAGGGGGTATCCCC
[124 nt withheld, positions 2372-2495]
C
[91 nt withheld, positions 2497-2587]
A
[49 nt withheld, positions 2589-2637]
CCTTTGACGTTGGAGTCCACGTTCTTT
[37 nt withheld, positions 2665-2701]
ACCCTATCTCGGTCTATTCTTTTGATTTATAAGGGATTTTGCCGATTTCGGCCTATTGGTTAAAAAATGA
GCTGATTTAACAAAAATTTAACGCGAATTAATTCTGTGGAATGTGTGTCAGTTAGGGTGTGGAAAGTCCC
CAGGCTCCCCAGCAGGCAGAAGTATGCAAAGCATGCATCTCAATTAGTCAGCAACCAGGTGTGGAAAGTC
CCCAGGCTCCCCAGCAGGCAGAAGTATGCAAAGCATGCATCTCAATTAGTCAGCAACCATAGTCCCGCCC
CTAACTCCGCCCATCCCGCCCCTAACTCCGCCCAGTTCCGCCCATTCTCCGCCCCATGGCTGACTAATTT
TTTTTATTTATGCAGAGGCCGAGGCCGCCTCTGCCTCTGAGCTATTCCAGAAGTAGTGAGGAGGCTTTTT
TGGAGGCCTAGGCTTTTGCAAAAAGCTCCCGGGAGCTTGTATATCCATTTTCGGATCTGATCAAGAGACA
GGATGAGGATCGTTTCGCATGATTGAACAAGATGGATTGCACGCAGGTTCTCCGGCCGCTTGGGTGGAGA
GGCTATTCGGCTATGACTGGGCACAACAGACAATCGGCTGCTCTGATGCCGCCGTGTTCCGGCTGTCAGC
GCAGGGGCGCCCGGTTCTTTTTGTCAAGACCGACCTGTCCGGTGCCCTGAATGAACTGCAGGACGAGGCA
GCGCGGCTATCGTGGCTGGCCACGACGGGCGTTCCTTGCGCAGCTGTGCTCGACGTTGTCACTGAAGCGG
GAAGGGACTGGCTGCTATTGGGCGAAGTGCCGGGGCAGGATCTCCTGTCATCTCACCTTGCTCCTGCCGA
GAAAGTATCCATCATGGCTGATGCAATGCGGCGGCTGCATACGCTTGATCCGGCTACCTGCCCATTCGAC
CACCAAGCGAAACATCGCATCGAGCGAGCACGTACTCGGATGGAAGCCGGTCTTGTCGATCAGGATGATC
TGGACGAAGAGCATCAGGGGCTCGCGCCAGCCGAACTGTTCGCCAGGCTCAAGGCGCGCATGCCCGACGG
CGAGGATCTCGTCGTGACCCATGGCGATGCCTGCTTGCCGAATATCATGGTGGAAAATGGCCGCTTTTCT
GGATTCATCGACTGTGGCCGGCTGGGTGTGGCGGACCGCTATCAGGACATAGCGTTGGCTACCCGTGATA
TTGCTGAAGAGCTTGGCGGCGAATGGGCTGACCGCTTCCTCGTGCTTTACGGTATCGCCGCTCCCGATTC
GCAGCGCATCGCCTTCTATCGCCTTCTTGACGAGTTCTTCTGAGCGGGACTCTGGGGTTCGAAATGACCG
ACCAAGCGACGCCCAACCTGCCATCACGAGATTTCGATTCCACCGCCGCCTTCTATGAAAGGTTGGGCTT
CGGAATCGTTTTCCGGGACGCCGGCTGGATGATCCTCCAGCGCGGGGATCTCATGCTGGAGTTCTTCGCC
CACCCCAACTTGTTTATTGCAGCTTATAATGGTTACAAATAAAGCAATAGCATCACAAATTTCACAAATA
AAGCATTTTTTTCACTGCATTCTAGTTGTGGTTTGTCCAAACTCATCAATGTATCTTATCATGTCTGTAT
ACCGTCGACCTCTAGCTAGAGCTTGGCGTAATCATGGTCATAGCTGTTTCCTGTGTGAAATTGTTATCCG
CTCACAATTCCACACAACATACGAGCCGGAAGCATAAAGTGTAAAGCCTGGGGTGCCTAATGAGTGAGCT
AACTCACATTAATTGCGTTGCGCTCACTGCCCGCTTTCCAGTCGGGAAACCTGTCGTGCCAGCTGCATTA
ATGAATCGGCCAACGCGCGGGGAGAGGCGGTTTGCGTATTGGGCGCTCTTCCGCTTCCTCGCTCACTGAC
TCGCTGCGCTCGGTCGTTCGGCTGCGGCGAGCGGTATCAGCTCACTCAAAGGCGGTAATACGGTTATCCA
CAGAATCAGGGGATAACGCAGGAAAGAACATGTGAGCAAAAGGCCAGCAAAAGGCCAGGAACCGTAAAAA
GGCCGCGTTGCTGGCGTTTTTCCATAGGCTCCGCCCCCCTGACGAGCATCACAAAAATCGACGCTCAAGT
CAGAGGTGGCGAAACCCGACAGGACTATAAAGATACCAGGCGTTTCCCCCTGGAAGCTCCCTCGTGCGCT
CTCCTGTTCCGACCCTGCCGCTTACCGGATACCTGTCCGCCTTTCTCCCTTCGGGAAGCGTGGCGCTTTC
TCATAGCTCACGCTGTAGGTATCTCAGTTCGGTGTAGGTCGTTCGCTCCAAGCTGGGCTGTGTGCACGAA
CCCCCCGTTCAGCCCGACCGCTGCGCCTTATCCGGTAACTATCGTCTTGAGTCCAACCCGGTAAGACACG
ACTTATCGCCACTGGCAGCAGCCACTGGTAACAGGATTAGCAGAGCGAGGTATGTAGGCGGTGCTACAGA
GTTCTTGAAGTGGTGGCCTAACTACGGCTACACTAGAAGAACAGTATTTGGTATCTGCGCTCTGCTGAAG
CCAGTTACCTTCGGAAAAAGAGTTGGTAGCTCTTGATCCGGCAAACAAACCACCGCTGGTAGCGGTGGTT
TTTTTGTTTGCAAGCAGCAGATTACGCGCAGAAAAAAAGGATCTCAAGAAGATCCTTTGATCTTTTCTAC
GGGGTCTGACGCTCAGTGGAACGAAAACTCACGTTAAGGGATTTTGGTCATGAGATTATCAAAAAGGATC
TTCACCTAGATCCTTTTAAATTAAAAATGAAGTTTTAAATCAATCTAAAGTATATATGAGTAAACTTGGT
CTGACAGTTACCAATGCTTAATCAGTGAGGCACCTATCTCAGCGATCTGTCTATTTCGTTCATCCATAGT
TGCCTGACTCCCCGTCGTGTAGATAACTACGATACGGGAGGGCTTACCATCTGGCCCCAGTGCTGCAATG
ATACCGCGAGACCCACGCTCACCGGCTCCAGATTTATCAGCAATAAACCAGCCAGCCGGAAGGGCCGAGC
GCAGAAGTGGTCCTGCAACTTTATCCGCCTCCATCCAGTCTATTAATTGTTGCCGGGAAGCTAGAGTAAG
TAGTTCGCCAGTTAATAGTTTGCGCAACGTTGTTGCCATTGCTACAGGCATCGTGGTGTCACGCTCGTCG
TTTGGTATGGCTTCATTCAGCTCCGGTTCCCAACGATCAAGGCGAGTTACATGATCCCCCATGTTGTGCA
AAAAAGCGGTTAGCTCCTTCGGTCCTCCGATCGTTGTCAGAAGTAAGTTGGCCGCAGTGTTATCACTCAT
GGTTATGGCAGCACTGCATAATTCTCTTACTGTCATGCCATCCGTAAGATGCTTTTCTGTGACTGGTGAG
TACTCAACCAAGTCATTCTGAGAATAGTGTATGCGGCGACCGAGTTGCTCTTGCCCGGCGTCAATACGGG
ATAATACCGCGCCACATAGCAGAACTTTAAAAGTGCTCATCATTGGAAAACGTTCTTCGGGGCGAAAACT
CTCAAGGATCTTACCGCTGTTGAGATCCAGTTCGATGTAACCCACTCGTGCACCCAACTGATCTTCAGCA
TCTTTTACTTTCACCAGCGTTTCTGGGTGAGCAAAAACAGGAAGGCAAAATGCCGCAAAAAAGGGAATAA
GGGCGACACGGAAATGTTGAATACTCATACTCTTCCTTTTTCAATATTATTGAAGCATTTATCAGGGTTA
TTGTCTCATGAGCGGATACATATTTGAATGTATTTAGAAAAATAAACAAATAGGGGTTCCGCGCACATTT
CCCCGAAAAGTGCCACCTGACGTC
